Addgene plasmid #192147: pSC008_pLKO-U6-BsmBI-chRNA(+85)-EFS-Thy11
Purpose: (Empty Backbone) T cell CRISPR lentiviral vector
Depositing lab: Sidi Chen. Depositing organization: Yale University. Publication: Systematic Immunotherapy Target Discovery Using Genome-Scale In Vivo CRISPR Screens in CD8 T Cells. Dong MB, Wang G, Chow RD, Ye L, Zhu L, Dai X, Park JJ, Kim HR, Errami Y, Guzman CD, Zhou X, Chen KY, Renauer PA, Du Y, Shen J, Lam SZ, Zhou JJ, Lannin DR, Herbst RS, Chen S. Cell. 2019 Aug 22;178(5):1189-1204.e23. doi: 10.1016/j.cell.2019.07.044. PubMed 31442407.
Backbone
  Vector backbone: Lenti
  Vector type: Mammalian Expression
Growth in bacteria
  Bacterial resistance: Ampicillin, 100 μg/mL
  Growth temperature: 37°C
  Growth strain: NEB Stable
  Copy number: High Copy
Gene/Insert
  Gene/Insert name: None
  Mutation: NA
Terms and licenses: Academic/Nonprofit Terms; Industry Terms: Not Available to Industry
How to cite: pSC008_pLKO-U6-BsmBI-chRNA(+85)-EFS-Thy11 was a gift from Sidi Chen (Addgene plasmid # 192147 ; http://n2t.net/addgene:192147 ; RRID:Addgene_192147)
