[The description below was written by a language model from this plasmid's Addgene catalogue record and pLannotate feature annotations shown in this document.]
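Description:
pSC008_pLKO-U6-BsmBI-chRNA(+85)-EFS-Thy11 is an empty third-generation-style, self-inactivating HIV-1 lentiviral backbone of about 6.7 kb, designed for delivering CRISPR guide RNAs into T cells. It is propagated in E. coli through a high-copy ColE1/pUC-type origin with ampicillin selection (AmpR/β-lactamase), and it also carries an f1 origin, an SV40 origin and leftover cloning-vector elements (lac promoter/operator, lacZα and lacI fragments, T7 and T3 promoters). The viral genome is transcribed in packaging cells from an RSV promoter fused to a truncated 5' LTR. It contains the Ψ packaging signal with a short gag fragment, the RRE for Rev-dependent nuclear export, a cPPT/CTS, and a ΔU3 3' LTR that silences LTR-driven transcription after integration. An SV40 poly(A) signal lies downstream.

The payload consists of two cassettes. A human U6 RNA polymerase III promoter sits immediately upstream of a Streptococcus pyogenes Cas9 guide RNA scaffold. The short gap between them corresponds, according to the plasmid name, to a BsmBI cloning site where spacer oligos or pooled libraries can be inserted; no guide is present in the deposited plasmid. Downstream, the EF-1α core (EFS) promoter drives mouse Thy1.1 (CD90.1), a GPI-anchored surface glycoprotein, followed by a synthetic poly(A) signal. Thy1.1 gives a surface marker for identifying or enriching transduced cells rather than a drug-resistance selection. The vector encodes no Cas9, so the nuclease must be provided separately, for example by Cas9-expressing target cells. The associated work used such vectors for genome-scale in vivo CRISPR screens in CD8 T cells to discover immunotherapy targets.
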