Features (pLannotate 1.2.2; 28 found; start..end, strand, type, name):
      5..231     +  promoter       RSV promoter: Rous sarcoma virus enhancer/promoter
    232..412     +  LTR            5' LTR (truncated): truncated 5' long terminal repeat (LTR) from HIV-1
    459..584     +  misc_feature   HIV-1 Ψ: packaging signal of human immunodeficiency virus type 1
    568..931     +  CDS            HIV-1 gag (fragment): gag protein from human immunodeficiency virus 1; gag
   1077..1310    +  misc_feature   RRE: The Rev response element (RRE) of HIV-1 allows for Rev-dependent mRNA export from the nucleus to the cytoplasm.
   1687..1713    +  CDS            Rev (fragment): human immunodeficiency virus 1 (HIV-1) Rev protein; rev; enhances nuclear export of unspliced and incompletely spliced viral mRNAs
   1717..1957    +  promoter       U6 promoter: RNA polymerase III promoter for human U6 snRNA
   1982..2057    +  misc_RNA       gRNA scaffold: guide RNA scaffold for the Streptococcus pyogenes CRISPR/Cas9 system
   2113..2230    +  misc_feature   cPPT/CTS: central polypurine tract and central termination sequence of HIV-1
   2300..2318    +  CDS            small t antigen (fragment): SV40 (simian virus 40) small t antigen
   2344..2555    +  promoter       EF-1α core promoter: core promoter for human elongation factor EF-1α
   2581..3069    +  CDS            Thy1.1: mouse GPI-anchored cell surface glycoprotein of the immunoglobulin superfamily This allele of Thy1 is also known as CD90.1.
   3076..3124    +  polyA_signal   poly(A) signal: synthetic polyadenylation signal
   3149..3211    +  CDS            nef (fragment): NEF_HV1Z2 - Experimental evidence at protein level: Swiss-Prot protein existence level 1. Extracellular Nef protein targets CD4(+) T-lymphocytes for apoptosis by interacting with CXCR4 surface receptors. From Human immunodeficiency virus type 1 group M subtype D (isolate Z2/CDC-Z34) (HIV-1).
   3213..3446    +  LTR            3' LTR (ΔU3): self-inactivating 3' long terminal repeat (LTR) from HIV-1
   3524..3645    +  polyA_signal   SV40 poly(A) signal: SV40 polyadenylation signal
   3685..3820    +  rep_origin     SV40 ori: SV40 origin of replication
   3841..3859    -  promoter       T7 promoter: promoter for bacteriophage T7 RNA polymerase
   3867..4022    +  CDS            lacZα (fragment): LacZα fragment of β-galactosidase; lacZ fragment
   4027..4455    +  rep_origin     f1 ori (sequence partly withheld): f1 bacteriophage origin of replication; arrow indicates direction of (+) strand synthesis
   4508..4612    +  promoter       AmpR promoter: bla
   4613..5473    +  CDS            AmpR: β-lactamase; bla; confers resistance to ampicillin, carbenicillin, and related antibiotics
   5644..6232    +  rep_origin     ori: high-copy-number ColE1/pMB1/pBR322/pUC origin of replication
   6415..6507    +  CDS            lacI (fragment): lac repressor; lacI; The lac repressor binds to the lac operator to inhibit transcription in E. coli. This inhibition can be relieved by adding lactose or isopropyl-β-D-thiogalactopyranoside (IPTG).
   6520..6541    +  protein_bind   CAP binding site: CAP binding activates transcription in the presence of cAMP. E. coli catabolite activator protein
   6556..6586    +  promoter       lac promoter: promoter for the E. coli lac operon
   6594..6610    +  protein_bind   lac operator: The lac repressor binds to the lac operator to inhibit transcription in E. coli. This inhibition can be relieved by adding lactose or isopropyl-β-D-thiogalactopyranoside (IPTG). lac repressor encoded by lacI
   6655..6673    +  promoter       T3 promoter: promoter for bacteriophage T3 RNA polymerase
>Addgene plasmid #192147 | pSC008_pLKO-U6-BsmBI-chRNA(+85)-EFS-Thy11 | addgene full sequence | sequence record 375250 | Addgene NGS Result
TTAATGTAGTCTTATGCAATACTCTTGTAGTCTTGCAACATGGTAACGATGAGTTAGCAACATGCCTTAC
AAGGAGAGAAAAAGCACCGTGCATGCCGATTGGTGGAAGTAAGGTGGTACGATCGTGCCTTATTAGGAAG
GCAACAGACGGGTCTGACATGGATTGGACGAACCACTGAATTGCCGCATTGCAGAGATATTGTATTTAAG
TGCCTAGCTCGATACATAAACGGGTCTCTCTGGTTAGACCAGATCTGAGCCTGGGAGCTCTCTGGCTAAC
TAGGGAACCCACTGCTTAAGCCTCAATAAAGCTTGCCTTGAGTGCTTCAAGTAGTGTGTGCCCGTCTGTT
GTGTGACTCTGGTAACTAGAGATCCCTCAGACCCTTTTAGTCAGTGTGGAAAATCTCTAGCAGTGGCGCC
CGAACAGGGACTTGAAAGCGAAAGGGAAACCAGAGGAGCTCTCTCGACGCAGGACTCGGCTTGCTGAAGC
GCGCACGGCAAGAGGCGAGGGGCGGCGACTGGTGAGTACGCCAAAAATTTTGACTAGCGGAGGCTAGAAG
GAGAGAGATGGGTGCGAGAGCGTCAGTATTAAGCGGGGGAGAATTAGATCGCGATGGGAAAAAATTCGGT
TAAGGCCAGGGGGAAAGAAAAAATATAAATTAAAACATATAGTATGGGCAAGCAGGGAGCTAGAACGATT
CGCAGTTAATCCTGGCCTGTTAGAAACATCAGAAGGCTGTAGACAAATACTGGGACAGCTACAACCATCC
CTTCAGACAGGATCAGAAGAACTTAGATCATTATATAATACAGTAGCAACCCTCTATTGTGTGCATCAAA
GGATAGAGATAAAAGACACCAAGGAAGCTTTAGACAAGATAGAGGAAGAGCAAAACAAAAGTAAGACCAC
CGCACAGCAAGCGGCCGCTGATCTTCAGACCTGGAGGAGGAGATATGAGGGACAATTGGAGAAGTGAATT
ATATAAATATAAAGTAGTAAAAATTGAACCATTAGGAGTAGCACCCACCAAGGCAAAGAGAAGAGTGGTG
CAGAGAGAAAAAAGAGCAGTGGGAATAGGAGCTTTGTTCCTTGGGTTCTTGGGAGCAGCAGGAAGCACTA
TGGGCGCAGCGTCAATGACGCTGACGGTACAGGCCAGACAATTATTGTCTGGTATAGTGCAGCAGCAGAA
CAATTTGCTGAGGGCTATTGAGGCGCAACAGCATCTGTTGCAACTCACAGTCTGGGGCATCAAGCAGCTC
CAGGCAAGAATCCTGGCTGTGGAAAGATACCTAAAGGATCAACAGCTCCTGGGGATTTGGGGTTGCTCTG
GAAAACTCATTTGCACCACTGCTGTGCCTTGGAATGCTAGTTGGAGTAATAAATCTCTGGAACAGATTTG
GAATCACACGACCTGGATGGAGTGGGACAGAGAAATTAACAATTACACAAGCTTAATACACTCCTTAATT
GAAGAATCGCAAAACCAGCAAGAAAAGAATGAACAAGAATTATTGGAATTAGATAAATGGGCAAGTTTGT
GGAATTGGTTTAACATAACAAATTGGCTGTGGTATATAAAATTATTCATAATGATAGTAGGAGGCTTGGT
AGGTTTAAGAATAGTTTTTGCTGTACTTTCTATAGTGAATAGAGTTAGGCAGGGATATTCACCATTATCG
TTTCAGACCCACCTCCCAACCCCGAGGGGACCCAGAGAGGGCCTATTTCCCATGATTCCTTCATATTTGC
ATATACGATACAAGGCTGTTAGAGAGATAATTAGAATTAATTTGACTGTAAACACAAAGATATTAGTACA
AAATACGTGACGTAGAAAGTAATAATTTCTTGGGTAGTTTGCAGTTTTAAAATTATGTTTTAAAATGGAC
TATCATATGCTTACCGTAACTTGAAAGTATTTCGATTTCTTGGCTTTATATATCTTGTGGAAAGGACGAA
ACACCGGAGACGGACGTCTCTGTTTTAGAGCTAGAAATAGCAAGTTAAAATAAGGCTAGTCCGTTATCAA
CTTGAAAAAGTGGCACCGAGTCGGTGCTTTTTTAAGCTTGGCGTAACTAGATCTTGAGACAAATGGCAGT
ATTCATCCACAATTTTAAAAGAAAAGGGGGGATTGGGGGGTACAGTGCAGGGGAAAGAATAGTAGACATA
ATAGCAACAGACATACAAACTAAAGAATTACAAAAACAAATTACAAAAATTCAAAATTTTCGGGTTTATT
ACAGGGACAGCAGAGATCCACTTTGGCGCCGGCTCGAGGGGGCCCGGGGAATTCGCTAGCTAGGTCTTGA
AAGGAGTGGGAATTGGCTCCGGTGCCCGTCAGTGGGCAGAGCGCACATCGCCCACAGTCCCCGAGAAGTT
GGGGGGAGGGGTCGGCAATTGATCCGGTGCCTAGAGAAGGTGGCGCGGGGTAAACTGGGAAAGTGATGTC
GTGTACTGGCTCCGCCTTTTTCCCGAGGGTGGGGGAGAACCGTATATAAGTGCAGTAGTCGCCGTGAACG
TTCTTTTTCGCAACGGGTTTGCCGCCAGAACACAGGACCGGTTCTAGACGTACGGCCACCATGAACCCAG
CCATCAGCGTCGCTCTCCTGCTCTCAGTCTTGCAGGTGTCCCGAGGGCAGAAGGTGACCAGCCTGACAGC
CTGCCTGGTGAACCAAAACCTTCGCCTGGACTGCCGCCATGAGAATAACACCAAGGATAACTCCATCCAG
CATGAGTTCAGCCTGACCCGAGAGAAGAGGAAGCACGTGCTCTCAGGCACCCTTGGGATACCCGAGCACA
CGTACCGCTCCCGCGTCACCCTCTCCAACCAGCCCTATATCAAGGTCCTTACCCTAGCCAACTTCACCAC
CAAGGATGAGGGCGACTACTTTTGTGAGCTTCGCGTCTCGGGCGCGAATCCCATGAGCTCCAATAAAAGT
ATCAGTGTGTATAGAGACAAGCTGGTCAAGTGTGGCGGCATAAGCCTGCTGGTTCAGAACACATCCTGGA
TGCTGCTGCTGCTGCTTTCCCTCTCCCTCCTCCAAGCCCTGGACTTCATTTCTCTGTGAAGCGCTAATAA
AAGATCTTTATTTTCATTAGATCTGTGTGTTGGTTTTTTGTGTGGTAACTCGAGACGTGCGGTCGACTTT
AAGACCAATGACTTACAAGGCAGCTGTAGATCTTAGCCACTTTTTAAAAGAAAAGGGGGGACTGGAAGGG
CTAATTCACTCCCAACGAAGACAAGATCTGCTTTTTGCTTGTACTGGGTCTCTCTGGTTAGACCAGATCT
GAGCCTGGGAGCTCTCTGGCTAACTAGGGAACCCACTGCTTAAGCCTCAATAAAGCTTGCCTTGAGTGCT
TCAAGTAGTGTGTGCCCGTCTGTTGTGTGACTCTGGTAACTAGAGATCCCTCAGACCCTTTTAGTCAGTG
TGGAAAATCTCTAGCAGTACGTATAGTAGTTCATGTCATCTTATTATTCAGTATTTATAACTTGCAAAGA
AATGAATATCAGAGAGTGAGAGGAACTTGTTTATTGCAGCTTATAATGGTTACAAATAAAGCAATAGCAT
CACAAATTTCACAAATAAAGCATTTTTTTCACTGCATTCTAGTTGTGGTTTGTCCAAACTCATCAATGTA
TCTTATCATGTCTGGCTCTAGCTATCCCGCCCCTAACTCCGCCCATCCCGCCCCTAACTCCGCCCAGTTC
CGCCCATTCTCCGCCCCATGGCTGACTAATTTTTTTTATTTATGCAGAGGCCGAGGCCGCCTCGGCCTCT
GAGCTATTCCAGAAGTAGTGAGGAGGCTTTTTTGGAGGCCTAGGGACGTACCCAATTCGCCCTATAGTGA
GTCGTATTACGCGCGCTCACTGGCCGTCGTTTTACAACGTCGTGACTGGGAAAACCCTGGCGTTACCCAA
CTTAATCGCCTTGCAGCACATCCCCCTTTCGCCAGCTGGCGTAATAGCGAAGAGGCCCGCACCGATCGCC
CTTCCCAACAGTTGCGCAGCCTGAATGGCGAATGGG
[124 nt withheld, positions 4027-4150]
C
[91 nt withheld, positions 4152-4242]
A
[49 nt withheld, positions 4244-4292]
CCTTTGACGTTGGAGTCCACGTTCTTT
[37 nt withheld, positions 4320-4356]
ACCCTATCTCGGTCTATTCTTTTGATTTATAAGGGATTTTGCCGATTTCGGCCTATTGGTTAAAAAATGA
GCTGATTTAACAAAAATTTAACGCGAATTTTAACAAAATATTAACGCTTACAATTTAGGTGGCACTTTTC
GGGGAAATGTGCGCGGAACCCCTATTTGTTTATTTTTCTAAATACATTCAAATATGTATCCGCTCATGAG
ACAATAACCCTGATAAATGCTTCAATAATATTGAAAAAGGAAGAGTATGAGTATTCAACATTTCCGTGTC
GCCCTTATTCCCTTTTTTGCGGCATTTTGCCTTCCTGTTTTTGCTCACCCAGAAACGCTGGTGAAAGTAA
AAGATGCTGAAGATCAGTTGGGTGCACGAGTGGGTTACATCGAACTGGATCTCAACAGCGGTAAGATCCT
TGAGAGTTTTCGCCCCGAAGAACGTTTTCCAATGATGAGCACTTTTAAAGTTCTGCTATGTGGCGCGGTA
TTATCCCGTATTGACGCCGGGCAAGAGCAACTCGGTCGCCGCATACACTATTCTCAGAATGACTTGGTTG
AGTACTCACCAGTCACAGAAAAGCATCTTACGGATGGCATGACAGTAAGAGAATTATGCAGTGCTGCCAT
AACCATGAGTGATAACACTGCGGCCAACTTACTTCTGACAACGATCGGAGGACCGAAGGAGCTAACCGCT
TTTTTGCACAACATGGGGGATCATGTAACTCGCCTTGATCGTTGGGAACCGGAGCTGAATGAAGCCATAC
CAAACGACGAGCGTGACACCACGATGCCTGTAGCAATGGCAACAACGTTGCGCAAACTATTAACTGGCGA
ACTACTTACTCTAGCTTCCCGGCAACAATTAATAGACTGGATGGAGGCGGATAAAGTTGCAGGACCACTT
CTGCGCTCGGCCCTTCCGGCTGGCTGGTTTATTGCTGATAAATCTGGAGCCGGTGAGCGTGGGTCTCGCG
GTATCATTGCAGCACTGGGGCCAGATGGTAAGCCCTCCCGTATCGTAGTTATCTACACGACGGGGAGTCA
GGCAACTATGGATGAACGAAATAGACAGATCGCTGAGATAGGTGCCTCACTGATTAAGCATTGGTAACTG
TCAGACCAAGTTTACTCATATATACTTTAGATTGATTTAAAACTTCATTTTTAATTTAAAAGGATCTAGG
TGAAGATCCTTTTTGATAATCTCATGACCAAAATCCCTTAACGTGAGTTTTCGTTCCACTGAGCGTCAGA
CCCCGTAGAAAAGATCAAAGGATCTTCTTGAGATCCTTTTTTTCTGCGCGTAATCTGCTGCTTGCAAACA
AAAAAACCACCGCTACCAGCGGTGGTTTGTTTGCCGGATCAAGAGCTACCAACTCTTTTTCCGAAGGTAA
CTGGCTTCAGCAGAGCGCAGATACCAAATACTGTTCTTCTAGTGTAGCCGTAGTTAGGCCACCACTTCAA
GAACTCTGTAGCACCGCCTACATACCTCGCTCTGCTAATCCTGTTACCAGTGGCTGCTGCCAGTGGCGAT
AAGTCGTGTCTTACCGGGTTGGACTCAAGACGATAGTTACCGGATAAGGCGCAGCGGTCGGGCTGAACGG
GGGGTTCGTGCACACAGCCCAGCTTGGAGCGAACGACCTACACCGAACTGAGATACCTACAGCGTGAGCT
ATGAGAAAGCGCCACGCTTCCCGAAGGGAGAAAGGCGGACAGGTATCCGGTAAGCGGCAGGGTCGGAACA
GGAGAGCGCACGAGGGAGCTTCCAGGGGGAAACGCCTGGTATCTTTATAGTCCTGTCGGGTTTCGCCACC
TCTGACTTGAGCGTCGATTTTTGTGATGCTCGTCAGGGGGGCGGAGCCTATGGAAAAACGCCAGCAACGC
GGCCTTTTTACGGTTCCTGGCCTTTTGCTGGCCTTTTGCTCACATGTTCTTTCCTGCGTTATCCCCTGAT
TCTGTGGATAACCGTATTACCGCCTTTGAGTGAGCTGATACCGCTCGCCGCAGCCGAACGACCGAGCGCA
GCGAGTCAGTGAGCGAGGAAGCGGAAGAGCGCCCAATACGCAAACCGCCTCTCCCCGCGCGTTGGCCGAT
TCATTAATGCAGCTGGCACGACAGGTTTCCCGACTGGAAAGCGGGCAGTGAGCGCAACGCAATTAATGTG
AGTTAGCTCACTCATTAGGCACCCCAGGCTTTACACTTTATGCTTCCGGCTCGTATGTTGTGTGGAATTG
TGAGCGGATAACAATTTCACACAGGAAACAGCTATGACCATGATTACGCCAAGCGCGCAATTAACCCTCA
CTAAAGGGAACAAAAGCTGGAGCTGCAAGC
